Addgene plasmid #190427: JAB3617
Purpose: Plasmids encode parts for syntetic genetic circuit construction in eudicot plants (pro35S::TetR-NLS-19St)
Depositing lab: Jennifer Brophy & Jose Dinneny. Depositing organization: Stanford University. Publication: Synthetic genetic circuits as a means of reprogramming plant roots. Brophy JAN, Magallon KJ, Duan L, Zhong V, Ramachandran P, Kniazev K, Dinneny JR. Science. 2022 Aug 12;377(6607):747-751. doi: 10.1126/science.abo4326. Epub 2022 Aug 11. PubMed 35951698.
Backbone
  Vector backbone: JAB2121
  Vector type: Plant Expression
Growth in bacteria
  Bacterial resistance: Spectinomycin, 50 μg/mL
  Growth temperature: 37°C
  Growth strain: DH5alpha
  Copy number: High Copy
Gene/Insert
  Gene/Insert name: pro35S::TetR-NLS-19St
  Species: Synthetic
  Cloning method: Restriction Enzyme; 5′ cloning site unknown (unknown if destroyed)
Terms and licenses: Academic/Nonprofit Terms; Industry Terms: Not Available to Industry
Depositor comments: Please see the fully annotated sequence linked the "Supplemental Documents" section. Please visit https://www.biorxiv.org/content/10.1101/2022.02.02.478917v1 for bioRxiv preprint.
How to cite: JAB3617 was a gift from Jennifer Brophy & Jose Dinneny (Addgene plasmid # 190427 ; http://n2t.net/addgene:190427 ; RRID:Addgene_190427)
