[The description below was written by a language model from this plasmid's Addgene catalogue record and pLannotate feature annotations shown in this document.]
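Description:
JAB3617 is a plant expression plasmid built on the JAB2121 backbone and organised as a small binary (T-DNA) vector of about 6.2 kb. It is one of a set of parts for building synthetic genetic circuits in eudicot plants. In bacteria it is selected with spectinomycin through the aadA gene and is listed as high copy, consistent with its ColE1/pUC-type origin. A pSa origin is also annotated; origins of this kind are normally used in compact binary vectors for maintenance in Agrobacterium, although the record does not describe the delivery route. Short fragments of a Tn903 transposition protein, sat-1, RSF ori and lacI appear to be backbone remnants rather than functional units.

Nopaline-type right and left border repeats define the region that would be transferred to the plant genome. Inside it, on the reverse strand, the strong constitutive CaMV 35S promoter drives the TetR coding sequence, followed by a CaMV polyadenylation signal. The insert name indicates that TetR is fused to a nuclear localisation signal and terminated by an element called "19St". Neither is resolved in the automated annotation, and the relationship between 19St and the annotated CaMV poly(A) signal is not stated. A second cassette, NOS promoter–bar–NOS terminator, confers phosphinothricin (glufosinate) tolerance for selecting transformed plants. Residual lac promoter/operator, T3 promoter and pBluescript polylinker sequences lie next to the right border.

The plasmid therefore supplies constitutive, nuclear-targeted TetR. TetR is a bacterial DNA-binding repressor that recognises tet operator sites, so it can serve as a repressor component acting on synthetic promoters that carry such operators in engineered plant gene circuits.
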