Features (pLannotate 1.2.2; 20 found; start..end, strand, type, name):
    182..617     -  rep_origin     pSa ori: origin of replication from bacterial plasmid pSa
    625..723     -  CDS            TRA2_ECOLX (fragment): Protein predicted: Swiss-Prot protein existence level 4. Required for transposition of transposon Tn903. From Escherichia coli.
    865..1014    +  CDS            sat-1 (fragment): STA_ECOLX - Protein inferred from homology: Swiss-Prot protein existence level 3. Involved in resistance to streptothricin, a broad-spectrum antibiotic produced by streptomycetes (PubMed:1850404). Detoxifies streptothricin via acetylation of the beta amino group of the first beta-lysyl moiety of streptothricin (By similarity). From Escherichia coli.
   1075..1860    +  CDS            aadA: S3AD_SHIFL - Experimental evidence at protein level: Swiss-Prot protein existence level 1. Mediates bacterial resistance to the antibiotics streptomycin and spectinomycin. From Shigella flexneri.
   1954..2542    +  rep_origin     ori: high-copy-number ColE1/pMB1/pBR322/pUC origin of replication
   2633..2657    -  misc_feature   RB T-DNA repeat: right border repeat from nopaline C58 T-DNA
   2665..2789    +  rep_origin     RSF ori (fragment): Plasmids containing the RSF 1030 origin of replication can be propagated in E. coli cells that contain additional plasmids with compatible origins.
   2791..2883    +  CDS            lacI (fragment): lac repressor; lacI; The lac repressor binds to the lac operator to inhibit transcription in E. coli. This inhibition can be relieved by adding lactose or isopropyl-β-D-thiogalactopyranoside (IPTG).
   2896..2917    +  protein_bind   CAP binding site: CAP binding activates transcription in the presence of cAMP. E. coli catabolite activator protein
   2932..2962    +  promoter       lac promoter: promoter for the E. coli lac operon
   2970..2986    +  protein_bind   lac operator: The lac repressor binds to the lac operator to inhibit transcription in E. coli. This inhibition can be relieved by adding lactose or isopropyl-β-D-thiogalactopyranoside (IPTG). lac repressor encoded by lacI
   3031..3049    +  promoter       T3 promoter: promoter for bacteriophage T3 RNA polymerase
   3062..3097    +  misc_feature   MCS (fragment): pBluescript multiple cloning site
   3131..3307    -  polyA_signal   CaMV poly(A) signal: cauliflower mosaic virus polyadenylation signal
   3384..4004    -  CDS            tetR: TETR2_ECOLX - Experimental evidence at protein level: Swiss-Prot protein existence level 1. TetR is the repressor of the tetracycline resistance element; its N-terminal region forms a helix-turn-helix structure and binds DNA. Binding of tetracycline to TetR reduces the repressor affinity for the tetracycline resistance gene (tetA) promoter operator sites. From Escherichia coli.
   4027..4369    -  promoter       CaMV 35S promoter: strong constitutive promoter from cauliflower mosaic virus
   5007..5186    +  promoter       NOS promoter: nopaline synthase promoter
   5228..5776    +  CDS            bar: PAT_STRHY - Experimental evidence at protein level: Swiss-Prot protein existence level 1. Inactivates phosphinothricin (PPT) by transfer of an acetyl group from acetyl CoA. Can also acetylate demethylphosphinothricin but not PTT or glutamate. This enzyme is an effector of phosphinothricin tripeptide (PTT or bialaphos) resistance. From Streptomyces hygroscopicus. Introduced by genetic manipulation and expressed in glufosinate-tolerant maize by Dekalb Genetics.
   5799..6051    +  terminator     NOS terminator: nopaline synthase terminator and poly(A) signal
   6121..6145    -  misc_feature   LB T-DNA repeat: left border repeat from nopaline C58 T-DNA
>Addgene plasmid #190427 | JAB3617 | addgene full sequence | sequence record 387116 | Addgene NGS Result
AACAGCTCCCCGACCGGCAGCTCGGCACAAAATCACCACTCGATACAGGCAGCCAGAGTCTAATTCCGGG
GATCGGAAATCCAGAAGCCCGAGAGGTTGCCGCCTTTCGGGCTTTTTCTTTTTCAAAAAAAAAAATTTAT
AAAACGATCTGTTGCGGCCGGCCGCCGGGTTGTGGGCAAAGGCGCTCGACGGTGGGCAACCGCTTGCGGT
TGTCCACGGGCGGAGCCGGTGCGCGTAGCGCATTGTCCACAAGCCAAGGGCGACCAATAATTGATATATA
TATTCATAATTGAAAAGCTAATTGAACATACTACTTGCTGTAACTACTTGCCGGAGCGAGGGGTGTTTGC
AAGCTGTTGATCTGAAAGGGCTATTAGCGTTCTCACGTGCCTTTTTGATTAGCGATTTCACGTGACCTTA
TTAGCGATTTCACGTACTCCGATTAGCGATTTCACGTACCCTGATTAGCGATTTCACGTGGATAGTTTTT
GGAGCGGGCCGGAAAGCCCCGTGAATCAAGGCTTTGCGGGGCATTAGCGGTTTCACGTGGATAACTACCC
TCTATCCACAGGCTTCCGGGGATAAAAAAGCCCGCTCGACGGCGGGCTGTTGGATGGGGATCTCCTGAAT
CGCCCCATCATCCAGCCAGAAAGTGAGGGAGCCACGGTTGATGAGAGCTTTGTTGTAGGTGGACCAGTTG
GTGATTTTGAACTTTTGCTTTGCCACGGAACGGTCTGCGTTGTCGGGAAGATGCGTGATCTGATCCTTCA
ACTCAGCAAAAGTTCGATTTATTCAACAAAGCCACGTTGTGTCTCAAAATCTCTGATGTTACATTGCACA
AGATAAAAATATATCATCATGGCACAAACGAACAATGTACCTGCCTGCAATTTGTACGCAAAATGTGGCT
TTACTCTCGGCGGCATTGACCTGTTCACGTATAAAACTAGACCTCAAGTCTCGAACGAAACAGCGATGTA
CTGGTACTGGTTCTCGGGAGCACAGGATGACGCCTAACAATTCATTCAAGCCGACACCGCTTCGCGGCGC
GGCTTAATTCAGGAGTTAAACATCATGAGGGAAGCGGTGATCGCCGAAGTATCGACTCAACTATCAGAGG
TAGTTGGCGTCATCGAGCGCCATCTCGAACCGACGTTGCTGGCCGTACATTTGTACGGCTCCGCAGTGGA
TGGCGGCCTGAAGCCACACAGTGATATTGATTTGCTGGTTACGGTGACCGTAAGGCTTGATGAAACAACG
CGGCGAGCTTTGATCAACGACCTTTTGGAAACTTCGGCTTCCCCTGGAGAGAGCGAGATTCTCCGCGCTG
TAGAAGTCACCATTGTTGTGCACGACGACATCATTCCGTGGCGTTATCCAGCTAAGCGCGAACTGCAATT
TGGAGAATGGCAGCGCAATGACATTCTTGCAGGTATCTTCGAGCCAGCCACGATCGACATTGATCTGGCT
ATCTTGCTGACAAAAGCAAGAGAACATAGCGTTGCCTTGGTAGGTCCAGCGGCGGAGGAACTCTTTGATC
CGGTTCCTGAACAGGATCTATTTGAGGCGCTAAATGAAACCTTAACGCTATGGAACTCGCCGCCCGACTG
GGCTGGCGATGAGCGAAATGTAGTGCTTACGTTGTCCCGCATTTGGTACAGCGCAGTAACCGGCAAAATC
GCGCCGAAGGATGTCGCTGCCGACTGGGCAATGGAGCGCCTGCCGGCCCAGTATCAGCCCGTCATACTTG
AAGCTAGGCAGGCTTATCTTGGACAAGAAGATCGCTTGGCCTCGCGCGCAGATCAGTTGGAAGAATTTGT
TCACTACGTGAAAGGCGAGATCACCAAGGTAGTCGGCAAATAATGTCTAACAAGAATTCATGACCAAAAT
CCCTTAACGTGAGTTTTCGTTCCACTGAGCGTCAGACCCCGTAGAAAAGATCAAAGGATCTTCTTGAGAT
CCTTTTTTTCTGCGCGTAATCTGCTGCTTGCAAACAAAAAAACCACCGCTACCAGCGGTGGTTTGTTTGC
CGGATCAAGAGCTACCAACTCTTCTTCCGAAGGTAACTGGCTTCAGCAGAGCACAGATACCAAATACTGT
TCTTCTAGTGTAGCCGTAGTTAGGCCACCACTTCAAGAACTCTGTAGCACCGCCTACATACCTCGCTCTG
CTAATCCTGTTACCAGTGGCTGCTGCCAGTGGCGATAAGTCGTGTCTTACCGGGTTGGACTCAAGACGAT
AGTTACCGGATAAGGCGCAGCGGTCGGGCTGAACGGGGGGTTCGTGCACACAGCCCAGCTTGGAGCGAAC
GACCTACACCGAACTGAGATACCTACAGCGTGAGCTATGAGAAAGCGCCACGCTTCCCGAAGGGAGAAAG
GCGGACAGGTATCCGGTAAGCGGCAGGGTCGGAACAGGAGAGCGCACGAGGGAGCTTCCAGGGGGAAACG
CCTGGTATCTTTATAGTCCTGTCGGGTTTCGCCACCTCTGACTTGAGCGTCGATTTTTGTGATGCTCGTC
AGGGGGGCGGAGCCTATGGAAAAACGCCAGCAACGCGGCCTTTTTACGGTTCCTGGCCTTTTGCTGGCCT
TTTGCTCACATGAGATCTCAAACAAACACATACAGCGACTTAGTTTACCCGCCAATATATCCTGTCAAGG
CCTTCATGTTCTTTCCTGCGTTATCCCCTGATTCTGTGGATAACCGTATTACCGCCTTTGAGTGAGCTGA
TACCGCTCGCCGCAGCCGAACGACCGAGCGCAGCGAGTCAGTGAGCGAGGAAGCGGAAGAGCGCCCAATA
CGCAAACCGCCTCTCCCCGCGCGTTGGCCGATTCATTAATGCAGCTGGCACGACAGGTTTCCCGACTGGA
AAGCGGGCAGTGAGCGCAACGCAATTAATGTGAGTTAGCTCACTCATTAGGCACCCCAGGCTTTACACTT
TATGCTTCCGGCTCGTATGTTGTGTGGAATTGTGAGCGGATAACAATTTCACACAGGAAACAGCTATGAC
CATGATTACGCCAAGCGCGCAATTAACCCTCACTAAAGGGAACAAAAGCTGGAGCTCCACCGCGGTGGCG
GCCGCTCTAGAACTAGTCCGCTCTAGCCCGAAGACGTAGTATCAAGCATCGATCTGGATTTTAGTACTGG
ATTTTGGTTTTAGGAATTAGAAATTTTATTGATAGAAGTATTTTACAAATACAAATACATACTAAGGGTT
TCTTATATGCTCAACACATGAGCGAAACCCTATAAGAACCCTAATTTCCCTTATCGGGAAACTACTCACA
CATTATTTATGGAGAAAATAGAGAGAGATAGATTTGTAGAGAGAGACTGGTGATTTCAGCGTACCGACAC
TAAACCTTCCTCTTCTTCTTCGGGCTGCCGGACTCGCACTTCAGCTGTTTTTCGAGGCCACAGATGATCA
GCTCGAGGCCGAACAGAAAGGCGGGCTCGGCGCCCTGATGATCGAACAGCTCAATGGCCTGTCTCAGCAG
AGGGGGCATGCTGTCGGTGGTGGGTGTCTCTCTTTCCTCTTTGGCGACCTGGTGTTCCTGATCTTCCAGC
ACGCAGCCCAGTGTAAAGTGGCCCACGGCGCTCAGGGCGTACAGGGCATTTTCCAGGCTGAAGCCCTGCT
GGCACAGGAAGGCCAGCTGGTTTTCCAGTGTCTCGTACTGCTTCTCGGTAGGTCTGGTGCCCAGGTGCAC
TTTGGCGCCATCCCGGTGGGACAGCAGAGCGCATCTGAAGCTCTTGGCGTTGTTCCGCAGGAAATCCTGC
CAGCTCTCGCCTTCCAGGGGGCAAAAGTGGGTGTGGTGCCGGTCCAGCATCTCGATGGCCAGGGCGTCCA
GCAGGGCTCTCTTGTTCTTCACGTGCCAGTACAGGGTGGGCTGTTCCACGCCCAGTTTCTGAGCCAGCTT
CCGGGTGGTCAGGCCCTCGATGCCCACTTCGTTGAGCAGTTCCAGGGCGCTGTTGATCACTTTGCTCTTG
TCCAGCCGGCTCATGGTGTCTAGAGTCCCCCGTGTTCTCTCCAAATGAAATGAACTTCCTTATATAGAAT
TATCTATCTTGCGAAGGATAGTGGGATTGTGCGTCATCCCTTACGTCAGTGGAGATATCACATCAATCCA
CTTGCTTTGTAGACGTGGTTGGAACGTCTACTTTTTCCACGATGCTCCTCGTGGGTGGGGGTCCATCTTT
GGGACCACTGTCGGCAGAGGCATCTTCAACGATGGCCTTTCCTTTATCGCAATGATGGCATTTGTAGGAG
CCACCTTCCTTTTCCACTATCTTCACAATAAAGTGACAGATAGCTGGGCAATGGAATCCGAGGAGGTTTC
CGGATATTACCCTTTGTTGAAAAGTCTCAATTGCCCTTTGGTCTACTGAGACTGTATCTTTGATATTTTT
GGAGTAGACAAGTGTGTCGTGCTCCACCATGTTGACGAAGATTTTCTTCTTGTCATTGAGTCGTAAGAGA
CTCTGTATGAACTGTTCGCCAGTCTTTACGGCGAGTTCTGTTAGGTCCTCTATTTGAATCTTTGACTCCA
TGGCCTTTGATTCAGTGGGAACTACCTTTTTAGAGACTCCAATCTCTATTACTTGCCTTGGTTTGTGAAG
CAAGCCTTGAATCGTCCATACTGGAATAGTACTTCTGATCTTGAGAAATATATCTTTCTCTGTGTTCTTG
ATGCAGTTAGTCCTGAATCTTTTGACTGCATCTTTAACCTTCTTGGGAAGGTATTTGATTTCCTGGAGAT
TATTGCTCGGGTAGATCGTCTTGATGAGAGCTGCTGCGTAAGCCTCTCTAACCATCTGTGGGTTAGCATT
CTTTCTGAAATTGAAAAGGCAAATCTGGGGACCCATTAGAAGCACGTCTTCACACGTTAAACTTTGAGCT
CGTCCGATAGTCGACATGTTATCGATCATGAGCGGAGAATTAAGGGAGTCACGTTATGACCCCCGCCGAT
GACGCGGGACAAGCCGTTTTACGTTTGGAACTGACAGAACCGCAACGTTGAAGGAGCCACTGAGCCGCGG
GTTTCTGGAGTTTAATGAGCTAAGCACATACGTCAGAAACCATTATTGCGCGTTCAAAAGTCGCCTAAGG
TCACTATCAGCTAGCAAATATTTCTTGTCAAAAATGCTCCACTGACGTTCCATAAATTCCCCTCGGTATC
CAATTAGAGTCTCATATTCACTCTCAACTCGATCGAGGGGATCTACCATGAGCCCAGAACGACGCCCGGC
CGACATCCGCCGTGCCACCGAGGCGGACATGCCGGCGGTCTGCACCATCGTCAACCACTACATCGAGACA
AGCACGGTCAACTTCCGTACCGAGCCGCAGGAACCGCAGGAGTGGACGGACGACCTCGTCCGTCTGCGGG
AGCGCTATCCCTGGCTCGTCGCCGAGGTGGACGGCGAGGTCGCCGGCATCGCCTACGCGGGTCCCTGGAA
GGCACGCAACGCCTACGACTGGACGGCCGAGTCGACCGTGTACGTGTCCCCCCGCCACCAGCGGACGGGA
CTGGGCTCCACGCTCTACACCCACCTGCTGAAGTCCCTGGAGGCACAGGGCTTCAAGAGCGTGGTCGCTG
TCATCGGGCTGCCCAACGACCCGAGCGTGCGCATGCACGAGGCGCTCGGATATGCCCCCCGCGGCATGCT
GCGGGCGGCCGGCTTCAAGCACGGGAACTGGCATGACGTGGGTTTCTGGCAGCTGGACTTCAGCCTGCCG
GTGCCGCCCCGTCCGGTCCTGCCCGTCACCGAAATCTGATGACCCCTAGAGTCAAGCAGATCGTTCAAAC
ATTTGGCAATAAAGTTTCTTAAGATTGAATCCTGTTGCCGGTCTTGCGATGATTATCATATAATTTCTGT
TGAATTACGTTAAGCATGTAATAATTAACATGTAATGCATGACGTTATTTATGAGATGGGTTTTTATGAT
TAGAGTCCCGCAATTATACATTTAATACGCGATAGAAAACAAAATATAGCGCGCAAACTAGGATAAATTA
TCGCGCGCGGTGTCATCTATGTTACTAGATCGACCGGCATGCAAGCTGATTACATTAAAAACGTCCGCAA
TGTGTTATTAAGTTGTCTAAGCGTCAATTTGTTTACACCACAATATATCCTGCCACCAGCCAGCC
